Addgene plasmid #155092: LCV2_PSMB2_sgRNA_1
Purpose: lentiviral plasmid expressing Cas9 and gRNA targeting PSMB2 (core essential gene)
Depositing lab: Jason Moffat. Depositing organization: University of Toronto. Publication: Systematic mapping of genetic interactions for de novo fatty acid synthesis identifies C12orf49 as a regulator of lipid metabolism. Aregger M, Lawson KA, Billmann M, Costanzo M, Tong AHY, Chan K, Rahman M, Brown KR, Ross C, Usaj M, Nedyalkova L, Sizova O, Habsid A, Pawling J, Lin ZY, Abdouni H, Wong CJ, Weiss A, Mero P, Dennis JW, Gingras AC, Myers CL, Andrews BJ, Boone C, Moffat J. Nat Metab. 2020 Jun;2(6):499-513. doi: 10.1038/s42255-020-0211-z. Epub 2020 Jun 1. PubMed 32694731.
Backbone
  Vector backbone: lentiCRISPRv2 (LCV2) (Addgene plasmid #52961)
  Backbone size w/o insert (bp): 13970
  Vector type: Mammalian Expression, Lentiviral, CRISPR
  Selectable markers: Puromycin
Growth in bacteria
  Bacterial resistance: Ampicillin, 100 μg/mL
  Growth temperature: 30°C
  Growth strain: NEB Stable
  Copy number: High Copy
Gene/Insert
  Gene/Insert name: PSMB2_sgRNA_1
  gRNA/shRNA sequence: ATGTTCTTGTCGCCTCCGAC
  Species: H. sapiens (human)
  Insert size (bp): 20
  Entrez Gene: PSMB2 (a.k.a. HC7-I)
  Promoter: U6 promoter
  Cloning method: Restriction Enzyme; 5′ cloning site BsmBI/Esp3I (destroyed during cloning); 3′ cloning site BsmBI/Esp3I (destroyed during cloning)
  Sequencing primers: 5′ ACTATCATATGCTTACCGTAAC
Terms and licenses: Academic/Nonprofit Terms; Industry Terms: Not Available to Industry
How to cite: LCV2_PSMB2_sgRNA_1 was a gift from Jason Moffat (Addgene plasmid # 155092 ; http://n2t.net/addgene:155092 ; RRID:Addgene_155092)
