[The description below was written by a language model from this plasmid's Addgene catalogue record and pLannotate feature annotations shown in this document.]
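Description:
LCV2_PSMB2_sgRNA_1 is a lentiviral, all-in-one CRISPR plasmid built on the lentiCRISPRv2 (LCV2) backbone, carrying a 20-nt guide against human PSMB2, which the record describes as a core essential gene. It is propagated in E. coli through a high-copy ColE1/pUC-type origin with ampicillin selection (AmpR). An f1 origin is also annotated. The guide was inserted at the BsmBI/Esp3I sites, which were destroyed during cloning. The sequenced record is 13,013 nt, shorter than the listed backbone size of 13,970 bp; this may reflect loss of a stuffer fragment between those sites, though the record does not say so.

The transfer cassette is a third-generation style, self-inactivating design. A CMV enhancer/promoter drives genomic RNA from a truncated HIV-1 5′ LTR, followed by the Ψ packaging signal, RRE for Rev-dependent export and cPPT/CTS, and it ends in a ΔU3 3′ LTR. Within it, a human U6 (Pol III) promoter transcribes the PSMB2 spacer fused to the S. pyogenes gRNA scaffold. An EF-1α core promoter drives S. pyogenes Cas9, with a puromycin N-acetyltransferase coding region downstream for selecting transduced mammalian cells. The linker between Cas9 and PuroR is not annotated. A WPRE boosts transcript expression. Outside the LTRs lie a bGH poly(A) signal and an SV40/EM7-driven BleoR cassette with an SV40 poly(A) signal.

A single transduction delivers nuclease, guide and selection marker to knock out PSMB2. The essential-gene target would suit use as a positive control for editing efficiency or fitness effects, but the record does not state this. The associated publication concerns genetic interaction mapping.
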