Features (pLannotate 1.2.2; 33 found; start..end, strand, type, name):
     31..83      -  misc_feature   bom (fragment): basis of mobility region from pBR322
    238..617     +  enhancer       CMV enhancer: human cytomegalovirus immediate early enhancer
    618..817     +  promoter       CMV promoter: human cytomegalovirus (CMV) immediate early promoter
    835..1015    +  LTR            5' LTR (truncated): truncated 5' long terminal repeat (LTR) from HIV-1
   1062..1187    +  misc_feature   HIV-1 Ψ: packaging signal of human immunodeficiency virus type 1
   1171..1534    +  CDS            HIV-1 gag (fragment): gag protein from human immunodeficiency virus 1; gag
   1680..1913    +  misc_feature   RRE: The Rev response element (RRE) of HIV-1 allows for Rev-dependent mRNA export from the nucleus to the cytoplasm.
   2290..2390    +  CDS            Rev (fragment): human immunodeficiency virus 1 (HIV-1) Rev protein; rev; enhances nuclear export of unspliced and incompletely spliced viral mRNAs
   2440..2557    +  misc_feature   cPPT/CTS: central polypurine tract and central termination sequence of HIV-1
   2608..2848    +  promoter       U6 promoter: RNA polymerase III promoter for human U6 snRNA
   2878..2953    +  misc_RNA       gRNA scaffold: guide RNA scaffold for the Streptococcus pyogenes CRISPR/Cas9 system
   2971..2989    +  CDS            small t antigen (fragment): SV40 (simian virus 40) small t antigen
   3015..3226    +  promoter       EF-1α core promoter: core promoter for human elongation factor EF-1α
   3251..7354    +  CDS            Cas9: Cas9 (Csn1) endonuclease from the Streptococcus pyogenes Type II CRISPR/Cas system generates RNA-guided double strand breaks in DNA
   7492..8089    +  CDS            PuroR (fragment): puromycin N-acetyltransferase; pac from Streptomyces; confers resistance to puromycin
   8105..8693    +  misc_feature   WPRE: woodchuck hepatitis virus posttranscriptional regulatory element
   8744..8763    +  misc_feature   cPPT/CTS (fragment): central polypurine tract and central termination sequence of HIV-1
   8765..8998    +  LTR            3' LTR (ΔU3): self-inactivating 3' long terminal repeat (LTR) from HIV-1
   9030..9254    +  polyA_signal   bGH poly(A) signal: bovine growth hormone polyadenylation signal
   9258..9279    +  promoter       SV40 promoter (fragment): SV40 enhancer and early promoter
   9300..9728    +  rep_origin     f1 ori (sequence partly withheld): f1 bacteriophage origin of replication; arrow indicates direction of (+) strand synthesis
   9742..10071   +  promoter       SV40 promoter: SV40 enhancer and early promoter
  10119..10166   +  promoter       EM7 promoter: synthetic bacterial promoter&nbsp
  10185..10559   +  CDS            BleoR: antibiotic-binding protein; Sh ble from Streptoalloteichus hindustanus; confers resistance to bleomycin, phleomycin, and Zeocin™
  10569..10694   +  CDS            ble (fragment): BLE_KLEPN - Experimental evidence at protein level: Swiss-Prot protein existence level 1. Binding protein with a strong affinity to the bleomycin family of antibiotics. Binds to CL990; an antimitotic-antibiotic compound. From Klebsiella pneumoniae.
  10689..10810   +  polyA_signal   SV40 poly(A) signal: SV40 polyadenylation signal
  10881..10903   -  protein_bind   lac operator (fragment): The lac repressor binds to the lac operator to inhibit transcription in E. coli. This inhibition can be relieved by adding lactose or isopropyl-β-D-thiogalactopyranoside (IPTG). lac repressor encoded by lacI
  10907..10937   -  promoter       lac promoter: promoter for the E. coli lac operon
  10952..10973   -  protein_bind   CAP binding site: CAP binding activates transcription in the presence of cAMP. E. coli catabolite activator protein
  10986..11078   -  CDS            lacI (fragment): lac repressor; lacI; The lac repressor binds to the lac operator to inhibit transcription in E. coli. This inhibition can be relieved by adding lactose or isopropyl-β-D-thiogalactopyranoside (IPTG).
  11261..11849   -  rep_origin     ori: high-copy-number ColE1/pMB1/pBR322/pUC origin of replication
  12020..12880   -  CDS            AmpR: β-lactamase; bla; confers resistance to ampicillin, carbenicillin, and related antibiotics
  12881..12985   -  promoter       AmpR promoter: bla
>Addgene plasmid #155092 | LCV2_PSMB2_sgRNA_1 | addgene full sequence | sequence record 308010 | Addgene NGS Result
GTCGACGGATCGGGAGATCTCCCGATCCCCTATGGTGCACTCTCAGTACAATCTGCTCTGATGCCGCATA
GTTAAGCCAGTATCTGCTCCCTGCTTGTGTGTTGGAGGTCGCTGAGTAGTGCGCGAGCAAAATTTAAGCT
ACAACAAGGCAAGGCTTGACCGACAATTGCATGAAGAATCTGCTTAGGGTTAGGCGTTTTGCGCTGCTTC
GCGATGTACGGGCCAGATATACGCGTTGACATTGATTATTGACTAGTTATTAATAGTAATCAATTACGGG
GTCATTAGTTCATAGCCCATATATGGAGTTCCGCGTTACATAACTTACGGTAAATGGCCCGCCTGGCTGA
CCGCCCAACGACCCCCGCCCATTGACGTCAATAATGACGTATGTTCCCATAGTAACGCCAATAGGGACTT
TCCATTGACGTCAATGGGTGGAGTATTTACGGTAAACTGCCCACTTGGCAGTACATCAAGTGTATCATAT
GCCAAGTACGCCCCCTATTGACGTCAATGACGGTAAATGGCCCGCCTGGCATTATGCCCAGTACATGACC
TTATGGGACTTTCCTACTTGGCAGTACATCTACGTATTAGTCATCGCTATTACCATGGTGATGCGGTTTT
GGCAGTACATCAATGGGCGTGGATAGCGGTTTGACTCACGGGGATTTCCAAGTCTCCACCCCATTGACGT
CAATGGGAGTTTGTTTTGGCACCAAAATCAACGGGACTTTCCAAAATGTCGTAACAACTCCGCCCCATTG
ACGCAAATGGGCGGTAGGCGTGTACGGTGGGAGGTCTATATAAGCAGCGCGTTTTGCCTGTACTGGGTCT
CTCTGGTTAGACCAGATCTGAGCCTGGGAGCTCTCTGGCTAACTAGGGAACCCACTGCTTAAGCCTCAAT
AAAGCTTGCCTTGAGTGCTTCAAGTAGTGTGTGCCCGTCTGTTGTGTGACTCTGGTAACTAGAGATCCCT
CAGACCCTTTTAGTCAGTGTGGAAAATCTCTAGCAGTGGCGCCCGAACAGGGACTTGAAAGCGAAAGGGA
AACCAGAGGAGCTCTCTCGACGCAGGACTCGGCTTGCTGAAGCGCGCACGGCAAGAGGCGAGGGGCGGCG
ACTGGTGAGTACGCCAAAAATTTTGACTAGCGGAGGCTAGAAGGAGAGAGATGGGTGCGAGAGCGTCAGT
ATTAAGCGGGGGAGAATTAGATCGCGATGGGAAAAAATTCGGTTAAGGCCAGGGGGAAAGAAAAAATATA
AATTAAAACATATAGTATGGGCAAGCAGGGAGCTAGAACGATTCGCAGTTAATCCTGGCCTGTTAGAAAC
ATCAGAAGGCTGTAGACAAATACTGGGACAGCTACAACCATCCCTTCAGACAGGATCAGAAGAACTTAGA
TCATTATATAATACAGTAGCAACCCTCTATTGTGTGCATCAAAGGATAGAGATAAAAGACACCAAGGAAG
CTTTAGACAAGATAGAGGAAGAGCAAAACAAAAGTAAGACCACCGCACAGCAAGCGGCCGCTGATCTTCA
GACCTGGAGGAGGAGATATGAGGGACAATTGGAGAAGTGAATTATATAAATATAAAGTAGTAAAAATTGA
ACCATTAGGAGTAGCACCCACCAAGGCAAAGAGAAGAGTGGTGCAGAGAGAAAAAAGAGCAGTGGGAATA
GGAGCTTTGTTCCTTGGGTTCTTGGGAGCAGCAGGAAGCACTATGGGCGCAGCGTCAATGACGCTGACGG
TACAGGCCAGACAATTATTGTCTGGTATAGTGCAGCAGCAGAACAATTTGCTGAGGGCTATTGAGGCGCA
ACAGCATCTGTTGCAACTCACAGTCTGGGGCATCAAGCAGCTCCAGGCAAGAATCCTGGCTGTGGAAAGA
TACCTAAAGGATCAACAGCTCCTGGGGATTTGGGGTTGCTCTGGAAAACTCATTTGCACCACTGCTGTGC
CTTGGAATGCTAGTTGGAGTAATAAATCTCTGGAACAGATTTGGAATCACACGACCTGGATGGAGTGGGA
CAGAGAAATTAACAATTACACAAGCTTAATACACTCCTTAATTGAAGAATCGCAAAACCAGCAAGAAAAG
AATGAACAAGAATTATTGGAATTAGATAAATGGGCAAGTTTGTGGAATTGGTTTAACATAACAAATTGGC
TGTGGTATATAAAATTATTCATAATGATAGTAGGAGGCTTGGTAGGTTTAAGAATAGTTTTTGCTGTACT
TTCTATAGTGAATAGAGTTAGGCAGGGATATTCACCATTATCGTTTCAGACCCACCTCCCAACCCCGAGG
GGACCCGACAGGCCCGAAGGAATAGAAGAAGAAGGTGGAGAGAGAGACAGAGACAGATCCATTCGATTAG
TGAACGGATCGGCACTGCGTGCGCCAATTCTGCAGACAAATGGCAGTATTCATCCACAATTTTAAAAGAA
AAGGGGGGATTGGGGGGTACAGTGCAGGGGAAAGAATAGTAGACATAATAGCAACAGACATACAAACTAA
AGAATTACAAAAACAAATTACAAAAATTCAAAATTTTCGGGTTTATTACAGGGACAGCAGAGATCCAGTT
TGGTTAATTAAGGTACCGAGGGCCTATTTCCCATGATTCCTTCATATTTGCATATACGATACAAGGCTGT
TAGAGAGATAATTAGAATTAATTTGACTGTAAACACAAAGATATTAGTACAAAATACGTGACGTAGAAAG
TAATAATTTCTTGGGTAGTTTGCAGTTTTAAAATTATGTTTTAAAATGGACTATCATATGCTTACCGTAA
CTTGAAAGTATTTCGATTTCTTGGCTTTATATATCTTGTGGAAAGGACGAAACACCGATGTTCTTGTCGC
CTCCGACGTTTTAGAGCTAGAAATAGCAAGTTAAAATAAGGCTAGTCCGTTATCAACTTGAAAAAGTGGC
ACCGAGTCGGTGCTTTTTTGAATTCGCTAGCTAGGTCTTGAAAGGAGTGGGAATTGGCTCCGGTGCCCGT
CAGTGGGCAGAGCGCACATCGCCCACAGTCCCCGAGAAGTTGGGGGGAGGGGTCGGCAATTGATCCGGTG
CCTAGAGAAGGTGGCGCGGGGTAAACTGGGAAAGTGATGTCGTGTACTGGCTCCGCCTTTTTCCCGAGGG
TGGGGGAGAACCGTATATAAGTGCAGTAGTCGCCGTGAACGTTCTTTTTCGCAACGGGTTTGCCGCCAGA
ACACAGGACCGGTTCTAGAGCGCTGCCACCATGGACAAGAAGTACAGCATCGGCCTGGACATCGGCACCA
ACTCTGTGGGCTGGGCCGTGATCACCGACGAGTACAAGGTGCCCAGCAAGAAATTCAAGGTGCTGGGCAA
CACCGACCGGCACAGCATCAAGAAGAACCTGATCGGAGCCCTGCTGTTCGACAGCGGCGAAACAGCCGAG
GCCACCCGGCTGAAGAGAACCGCCAGAAGAAGATACACCAGACGGAAGAACCGGATCTGCTATCTGCAAG
AGATCTTCAGCAACGAGATGGCCAAGGTGGACGACAGCTTCTTCCACAGACTGGAAGAGTCCTTCCTGGT
GGAAGAGGATAAGAAGCACGAGCGGCACCCCATCTTCGGCAACATCGTGGACGAGGTGGCCTACCACGAG
AAGTACCCCACCATCTACCACCTGAGAAAGAAACTGGTGGACAGCACCGACAAGGCCGACCTGCGGCTGA
TCTATCTGGCCCTGGCCCACATGATCAAGTTCCGGGGCCACTTCCTGATCGAGGGCGACCTGAACCCCGA
CAACAGCGACGTGGACAAGCTGTTCATCCAGCTGGTGCAGACCTACAACCAGCTGTTCGAGGAAAACCCC
ATCAACGCCAGCGGCGTGGACGCCAAGGCCATCCTGTCTGCCAGACTGAGCAAGAGCAGACGGCTGGAAA
ATCTGATCGCCCAGCTGCCCGGCGAGAAGAAGAATGGCCTGTTCGGAAACCTGATTGCCCTGAGCCTGGG
CCTGACCCCCAACTTCAAGAGCAACTTCGACCTGGCCGAGGATGCCAAACTGCAGCTGAGCAAGGACACC
TACGACGACGACCTGGACAACCTGCTGGCCCAGATCGGCGACCAGTACGCCGACCTGTTTCTGGCCGCCA
AGAACCTGTCCGACGCCATCCTGCTGAGCGACATCCTGAGAGTGAACACCGAGATCACCAAGGCCCCCCT
GAGCGCCTCTATGATCAAGAGATACGACGAGCACCACCAGGACCTGACCCTGCTGAAAGCTCTCGTGCGG
CAGCAGCTGCCTGAGAAGTACAAAGAGATTTTCTTCGACCAGAGCAAGAACGGCTACGCCGGCTACATTG
ACGGCGGAGCCAGCCAGGAAGAGTTCTACAAGTTCATCAAGCCCATCCTGGAAAAGATGGACGGCACCGA
GGAACTGCTCGTGAAGCTGAACAGAGAGGACCTGCTGCGGAAGCAGCGGACCTTCGACAACGGCAGCATC
CCCCACCAGATCCACCTGGGAGAGCTGCACGCCATTCTGCGGCGGCAGGAAGATTTTTACCCATTCCTGA
AGGACAACCGGGAAAAGATCGAGAAGATCCTGACCTTCCGCATCCCCTACTACGTGGGCCCTCTGGCCAG
GGGAAACAGCAGATTCGCCTGGATGACCAGAAAGAGCGAGGAAACCATCACCCCCTGGAACTTCGAGGAA
GTGGTGGACAAGGGCGCTTCCGCCCAGAGCTTCATCGAGCGGATGACCAACTTCGATAAGAACCTGCCCA
ACGAGAAGGTGCTGCCCAAGCACAGCCTGCTGTACGAGTACTTCACCGTGTATAACGAGCTGACCAAAGT
GAAATACGTGACCGAGGGAATGAGAAAGCCCGCCTTCCTGAGCGGCGAGCAGAAAAAGGCCATCGTGGAC
CTGCTGTTCAAGACCAACCGGAAAGTGACCGTGAAGCAGCTGAAAGAGGACTACTTCAAGAAAATCGAGT
GCTTCGACTCCGTGGAAATCTCCGGCGTGGAAGATCGGTTCAACGCCTCCCTGGGCACATACCACGATCT
GCTGAAAATTATCAAGGACAAGGACTTCCTGGACAATGAGGAAAACGAGGACATTCTGGAAGATATCGTG
CTGACCCTGACACTGTTTGAGGACAGAGAGATGATCGAGGAACGGCTGAAAACCTATGCCCACCTGTTCG
ACGACAAAGTGATGAAGCAGCTGAAGCGGCGGAGATACACCGGCTGGGGCAGGCTGAGCCGGAAGCTGAT
CAACGGCATCCGGGACAAGCAGTCCGGCAAGACAATCCTGGATTTCCTGAAGTCCGACGGCTTCGCCAAC
AGAAACTTCATGCAGCTGATCCACGACGACAGCCTGACCTTTAAAGAGGACATCCAGAAAGCCCAGGTGT
CCGGCCAGGGCGATAGCCTGCACGAGCACATTGCCAATCTGGCCGGCAGCCCCGCCATTAAGAAGGGCAT
CCTGCAGACAGTGAAGGTGGTGGACGAGCTCGTGAAAGTGATGGGCCGGCACAAGCCCGAGAACATCGTG
ATCGAAATGGCCAGAGAGAACCAGACCACCCAGAAGGGACAGAAGAACAGCCGCGAGAGAATGAAGCGGA
TCGAAGAGGGCATCAAAGAGCTGGGCAGCCAGATCCTGAAAGAACACCCCGTGGAAAACACCCAGCTGCA
GAACGAGAAGCTGTACCTGTACTACCTGCAGAATGGGCGGGATATGTACGTGGACCAGGAACTGGACATC
AACCGGCTGTCCGACTACGATGTGGACCATATCGTGCCTCAGAGCTTTCTGAAGGACGACTCCATCGACA
ACAAGGTGCTGACCAGAAGCGACAAGAACCGGGGCAAGAGCGACAACGTGCCCTCCGAAGAGGTCGTGAA
GAAGATGAAGAACTACTGGCGGCAGCTGCTGAACGCCAAGCTGATTACCCAGAGAAAGTTCGACAATCTG
ACCAAGGCCGAGAGAGGCGGCCTGAGCGAACTGGATAAGGCCGGCTTCATCAAGAGACAGCTGGTGGAAA
CCCGGCAGATCACAAAGCACGTGGCACAGATCCTGGACTCCCGGATGAACACTAAGTACGACGAGAATGA
CAAGCTGATCCGGGAAGTGAAAGTGATCACCCTGAAGTCCAAGCTGGTGTCCGATTTCCGGAAGGATTTC
CAGTTTTACAAAGTGCGCGAGATCAACAACTACCACCACGCCCACGACGCCTACCTGAACGCCGTCGTGG
GAACCGCCCTGATCAAAAAGTACCCTAAGCTGGAAAGCGAGTTCGTGTACGGCGACTACAAGGTGTACGA
CGTGCGGAAGATGATCGCCAAGAGCGAGCAGGAAATCGGCAAGGCTACCGCCAAGTACTTCTTCTACAGC
AACATCATGAACTTTTTCAAGACCGAGATTACCCTGGCCAACGGCGAGATCCGGAAGCGGCCTCTGATCG
AGACAAACGGCGAAACCGGGGAGATCGTGTGGGATAAGGGCCGGGATTTTGCCACCGTGCGGAAAGTGCT
GAGCATGCCCCAAGTGAATATCGTGAAAAAGACCGAGGTGCAGACAGGCGGCTTCAGCAAAGAGTCTATC
CTGCCCAAGAGGAACAGCGATAAGCTGATCGCCAGAAAGAAGGACTGGGACCCTAAGAAGTACGGCGGCT
TCGACAGCCCCACCGTGGCCTATTCTGTGCTGGTGGTGGCCAAAGTGGAAAAGGGCAAGTCCAAGAAACT
GAAGAGTGTGAAAGAGCTGCTGGGGATCACCATCATGGAAAGAAGCAGCTTCGAGAAGAATCCCATCGAC
TTTCTGGAAGCCAAGGGCTACAAAGAAGTGAAAAAGGACCTGATCATCAAGCTGCCTAAGTACTCCCTGT
TCGAGCTGGAAAACGGCCGGAAGAGAATGCTGGCCTCTGCCGGCGAACTGCAGAAGGGAAACGAACTGGC
CCTGCCCTCCAAATATGTGAACTTCCTGTACCTGGCCAGCCACTATGAGAAGCTGAAGGGCTCCCCCGAG
GATAATGAGCAGAAACAGCTGTTTGTGGAACAGCACAAGCACTACCTGGACGAGATCATCGAGCAGATCA
GCGAGTTCTCCAAGAGAGTGATCCTGGCCGACGCTAATCTGGACAAAGTGCTGTCCGCCTACAACAAGCA
CCGGGATAAGCCCATCAGAGAGCAGGCCGAGAATATCATCCACCTGTTTACCCTGACCAATCTGGGAGCC
CCTGCCGCCTTCAAGTACTTTGACACCACCATCGACCGGAAGAGGTACACCAGCACCAAAGAGGTGCTGG
ACGCCACCCTGATCCACCAGAGCATCACCGGCCTGTACGAGACACGGATCGACCTGTCTCAGCTGGGAGG
CGACAAGCGACCTGCCGCCACAAAGAAGGCTGGACAGGCTAAGAAGAAGAAAGATTACAAAGACGATGAC
GATAAGGGATCCGGCGCAACAAACTTCTCTCTGCTGAAACAAGCCGGAGATGTCGAAGAGAATCCTGGAC
CGACCGAGTACAAGCCCACGGTGCGCCTCGCCACCCGCGACGACGTCCCCAGGGCCGTACGCACCCTCGC
CGCCGCGTTCGCCGACTACCCCGCCACGCGCCACACCGTCGATCCGGACCGCCACATCGAGCGGGTCACC
GAGCTGCAAGAACTCTTCCTCACGCGCGTCGGGCTCGACATCGGCAAGGTGTGGGTCGCGGACGACGGCG
CCGCGGTGGCGGTCTGGACCACGCCGGAGAGCGTCGAAGCGGGGGCGGTGTTCGCCGAGATCGGCCCGCG
CATGGCCGAGTTGAGCGGTTCCCGGCTGGCCGCGCAGCAACAGATGGAAGGCCTCCTGGCGCCGCACCGG
CCCAAGGAGCCCGCGTGGTTCCTGGCCACCGTCGGAGTCTCGCCCGACCACCAGGGCAAGGGTCTGGGCA
GCGCCGTCGTGCTCCCCGGAGTGGAGGCGGCCGAGCGCGCCGGGGTGCCCGCCTTCCTGGAGACCTCCGC
GCCCCGCAACCTCCCCTTCTACGAGCGGCTCGGCTTCACCGTCACCGCCGACGTCGAGGTGCCCGAAGGA
CCGCGCACCTGGTGCATGACCCGCAAGCCCGGTGCCTGAACGCGTTAAGTCGACAATCAACCTCTGGATT
ACAAAATTTGTGAAAGATTGACTGGTATTCTTAACTATGTTGCTCCTTTTACGCTATGTGGATACGCTGC
TTTAATGCCTTTGTATCATGCTATTGCTTCCCGTATGGCTTTCATTTTCTCCTCCTTGTATAAATCCTGG
TTGCTGTCTCTTTATGAGGAGTTGTGGCCCGTTGTCAGGCAACGTGGCGTGGTGTGCACTGTGTTTGCTG
ACGCAACCCCCACTGGTTGGGGCATTGCCACCACCTGTCAGCTCCTTTCCGGGACTTTCGCTTTCCCCCT
CCCTATTGCCACGGCGGAACTCATCGCCGCCTGCCTTGCCCGCTGCTGGACAGGGGCTCGGCTGTTGGGC
ACTGACAATTCCGTGGTGTTGTCGGGGAAATCATCGTCCTTTCCTTGGCTGCTCGCCTGTGTTGCCACCT
GGATTCTGCGCGGGACGTCCTTCTGCTACGTCCCTTCGGCCCTCAATCCAGCGGACCTTCCTTCCCGCGG
CCTGCTGCCGGCTCTGCGGCCTCTTCCGCGTCTTCGCCTTCGCCCTCAGACGAGTCGGATCTCCCTTTGG
GCCGCCTCCCCGCGTCGACTTTAAGACCAATGACTTACAAGGCAGCTGTAGATCTTAGCCACTTTTTAAA
AGAAAAGGGGGGACTGGAAGGGCTAATTCACTCCCAACGAAGACAAGATCTGCTTTTTGCTTGTACTGGG
TCTCTCTGGTTAGACCAGATCTGAGCCTGGGAGCTCTCTGGCTAACTAGGGAACCCACTGCTTAAGCCTC
AATAAAGCTTGCCTTGAGTGCTTCAAGTAGTGTGTGCCCGTCTGTTGTGTGACTCTGGTAACTAGAGATC
CCTCAGACCCTTTTAGTCAGTGTGGAAAATCTCTAGCAGGGCCCGTTTAAACCCGCTGATCAGCCTCGAC
TGTGCCTTCTAGTTGCCAGCCATCTGTTGTTTGCCCCTCCCCCGTGCCTTCCTTGACCCTGGAAGGTGCC
ACTCCCACTGTCCTTTCCTAATAAAATGAGGAAATTGCATCGCATTGTCTGAGTAGGTGTCATTCTATTC
TGGGGGGTGGGGTGGGGCAGGACAGCAAGGGGGAGGATTGGGAAGACAATAGCAGGCATGCTGGGGATGC
GGTGGGCTCTATGGCTTCTGAGGCGGAAAGAACCAGCTGGGGCTCTAGGGGGTATCCCC
[124 nt withheld, positions 9300-9423]
C
[91 nt withheld, positions 9425-9515]
A
[49 nt withheld, positions 9517-9565]
CCTTTGACGTTGGAGTCCACGTTCTTT
[37 nt withheld, positions 9593-9629]
ACCCTATCTCGGTCTATTCTTTTGATTTATAAGGGATTTTGCCGATTTCGGCCTATTGGTTAAAAAATGA
GCTGATTTAACAAAAATTTAACGCGAATTAATTCTGTGGAATGTGTGTCAGTTAGGGTGTGGAAAGTCCC
CAGGCTCCCCAGCAGGCAGAAGTATGCAAAGCATGCATCTCAATTAGTCAGCAACCAGGTGTGGAAAGTC
CCCAGGCTCCCCAGCAGGCAGAAGTATGCAAAGCATGCATCTCAATTAGTCAGCAACCATAGTCCCGCCC
CTAACTCCGCCCATCCCGCCCCTAACTCCGCCCAGTTCCGCCCATTCTCCGCCCCATGGCTGACTAATTT
TTTTTATTTATGCAGAGGCCGAGGCCGCCTCTGCCTCTGAGCTATTCCAGAAGTAGTGAGGAGGCTTTTT
TGGAGGCCTAGGCTTTTGCAAAAAGCTCCCGGGAGCTTGTATATCCATTTTCGGATCTGATCAGCACGTG
TTGACAATTAATCATCGGCATAGTATATCGGCATAGTATAATACGACAAGGTGAGGAACTAAACCATGGC
CAAGTTGACCAGTGCCGTTCCGGTGCTCACCGCGCGCGACGTCGCCGGAGCGGTCGAGTTCTGGACCGAC
CGGCTCGGGTTCTCCCGGGACTTCGTGGAGGACGACTTCGCCGGTGTGGTCCGGGACGACGTGACCCTGT
TCATCAGCGCGGTCCAGGACCAGGTGGTGCCGGACAACACCCTGGCCTGGGTGTGGGTGCGCGGCCTGGA
CGAGCTGTACGCCGAGTGGTCGGAGGTCGTGTCCACGAACTTCCGGGACGCCTCCGGGCCGGCCATGACC
GAGATCGGCGAGCAGCCGTGGGGGCGGGAGTTCGCCCTGCGCGACCCGGCCGGCAACTGCGTGCACTTCG
TGGCCGAGGAGCAGGACTGACACGTGCTACGAGATTTCGATTCCACCGCCGCCTTCTATGAAAGGTTGGG
CTTCGGAATCGTTTTCCGGGACGCCGGCTGGATGATCCTCCAGCGCGGGGATCTCATGCTGGAGTTCTTC
GCCCACCCCAACTTGTTTATTGCAGCTTATAATGGTTACAAATAAAGCAATAGCATCACAAATTTCACAA
ATAAAGCATTTTTTTCACTGCATTCTAGTTGTGGTTTGTCCAAACTCATCAATGTATCTTATCATGTCTG
TATACCGTCGACCTCTAGCTAGAGCTTGGCGTAATCATGGTCATAGCTGTTTCCTGTGTGAAATTGTTAT
CCGCTCACAATTCCACACAACATACGAGCCGGAAGCATAAAGTGTAAAGCCTGGGGTGCCTAATGAGTGA
GCTAACTCACATTAATTGCGTTGCGCTCACTGCCCGCTTTCCAGTCGGGAAACCTGTCGTGCCAGCTGCA
TTAATGAATCGGCCAACGCGCGGGGAGAGGCGGTTTGCGTATTGGGCGCTCTTCCGCTTCCTCGCTCACT
GACTCGCTGCGCTCGGTCGTTCGGCTGCGGCGAGCGGTATCAGCTCACTCAAAGGCGGTAATACGGTTAT
CCACAGAATCAGGGGATAACGCAGGAAAGAACATGTGAGCAAAAGGCCAGCAAAAGGCCAGGAACCGTAA
AAAGGCCGCGTTGCTGGCGTTTTTCCATAGGCTCCGCCCCCCTGACGAGCATCACAAAAATCGACGCTCA
AGTCAGAGGTGGCGAAACCCGACAGGACTATAAAGATACCAGGCGTTTCCCCCTGGAAGCTCCCTCGTGC
GCTCTCCTGTTCCGACCCTGCCGCTTACCGGATACCTGTCCGCCTTTCTCCCTTCGGGAAGCGTGGCGCT
TTCTCATAGCTCACGCTGTAGGTATCTCAGTTCGGTGTAGGTCGTTCGCTCCAAGCTGGGCTGTGTGCAC
GAACCCCCCGTTCAGCCCGACCGCTGCGCCTTATCCGGTAACTATCGTCTTGAGTCCAACCCGGTAAGAC
ACGACTTATCGCCACTGGCAGCAGCCACTGGTAACAGGATTAGCAGAGCGAGGTATGTAGGCGGTGCTAC
AGAGTTCTTGAAGTGGTGGCCTAACTACGGCTACACTAGAAGAACAGTATTTGGTATCTGCGCTCTGCTG
AAGCCAGTTACCTTCGGAAAAAGAGTTGGTAGCTCTTGATCCGGCAAACAAACCACCGCTGGTAGCGGTG
GTTTTTTTGTTTGCAAGCAGCAGATTACGCGCAGAAAAAAAGGATCTCAAGAAGATCCTTTGATCTTTTC
TACGGGGTCTGACGCTCAGTGGAACGAAAACTCACGTTAAGGGATTTTGGTCATGAGATTATCAAAAAGG
ATCTTCACCTAGATCCTTTTAAATTAAAAATGAAGTTTTAAATCAATCTAAAGTATATATGAGTAAACTT
GGTCTGACAGTTACCAATGCTTAATCAGTGAGGCACCTATCTCAGCGATCTGTCTATTTCGTTCATCCAT
AGTTGCCTGACTCCCCGTCGTGTAGATAACTACGATACGGGAGGGCTTACCATCTGGCCCCAGTGCTGCA
ATGATACCGCGAGACCCACGCTCACCGGCTCCAGATTTATCAGCAATAAACCAGCCAGCCGGAAGGGCCG
AGCGCAGAAGTGGTCCTGCAACTTTATCCGCCTCCATCCAGTCTATTAATTGTTGCCGGGAAGCTAGAGT
AAGTAGTTCGCCAGTTAATAGTTTGCGCAACGTTGTTGCCATTGCTACAGGCATCGTGGTGTCACGCTCG
TCGTTTGGTATGGCTTCATTCAGCTCCGGTTCCCAACGATCAAGGCGAGTTACATGATCCCCCATGTTGT
GCAAAAAAGCGGTTAGCTCCTTCGGTCCTCCGATCGTTGTCAGAAGTAAGTTGGCCGCAGTGTTATCACT
CATGGTTATGGCAGCACTGCATAATTCTCTTACTGTCATGCCATCCGTAAGATGCTTTTCTGTGACTGGT
GAGTACTCAACCAAGTCATTCTGAGAATAGTGTATGCGGCGACCGAGTTGCTCTTGCCCGGCGTCAATAC
GGGATAATACCGCGCCACATAGCAGAACTTTAAAAGTGCTCATCATTGGAAAACGTTCTTCGGGGCGAAA
ACTCTCAAGGATCTTACCGCTGTTGAGATCCAGTTCGATGTAACCCACTCGTGCACCCAACTGATCTTCA
GCATCTTTTACTTTCACCAGCGTTTCTGGGTGAGCAAAAACAGGAAGGCAAAATGCCGCAAAAAAGGGAA
TAAGGGCGACACGGAAATGTTGAATACTCATACTCTTCCTTTTTCAATATTATTGAAGCATTTATCAGGG
TTATTGTCTCATGAGCGGATACATATTTGAATGTATTTAGAAAAATAAACAAATAGGGGTTCCGCGCACA
TTTCCCCGAAAAGTGCCACCTGAC
